Addgene plasmid #239372: PKA1336
Purpose: GST-Las17 (300-422) RR(319,322)AA
Depositing lab: Kathryn Ayscough. Depositing organization: University of Sheffield.
Backbone
  Vector backbone: pGEX6P1
  Backbone size w/o insert (bp): 5000
  Total vector size (bp): 5350
  Vector type: Bacterial Expression
Growth in bacteria
  Bacterial resistance: Ampicillin, 100 μg/mL
  Growth temperature: Room Temperature
  Growth strain: DH5alpha
  Growth instructions: Overnight 17°C
  Copy number: Unknown
Gene/Insert
  Gene/Insert name: Las17 (amino acids 300-422)
  Species: S. cerevisiae (budding yeast)
  Insert size (bp): 360
  Mutation: Arginines 319,322 both to alanine
  GenBank ID: YOR181W
  Tag / fusion protein: GST
Terms and licenses: Academic/Nonprofit Terms; Industry Terms: Not Available to Industry
How to cite: PKA1336 was a gift from Kathryn Ayscough (Addgene plasmid # 239372 ; http://n2t.net/addgene:239372 ; RRID:Addgene_239372)
