[The description below was written by a language model from this plasmid's Addgene catalogue record and pLannotate feature annotations shown in this document.]
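Description:
PKA1336 is a bacterial expression plasmid built on the pGEX6P1 backbone for producing a glutathione S-transferase (GST) fusion to a fragment of the budding yeast protein Las17 in E. coli. The sequenced plasmid is about 5.3 kb, in line with the catalogue size. It replicates from a ColE1/pMB1-type origin and is selected with ampicillin through the β-lactamase (AmpR) gene and its own promoter. Short remnants of rop, bom, lacZα and an E. coli yciV sequence are annotated in the backbone. These appear to be vector carry-over with no role in the payload.

The expression cassette uses the strong hybrid tac promoter followed by a lac operator. The plasmid also carries lacI with its promoter, so transcription is repressed by lac repressor until induced with IPTG or lactose. Downstream lies the Schistosoma japonicum GST coding sequence, followed after a short linker by the Las17 fragment, placing GST at the N-terminus of the fusion. The insert encodes amino acids 300–422 of S. cerevisiae Las17 (YOR181W), with arginines 319 and 322 both changed to alanine. The pGEX-6P series normally has a protease cleavage site between GST and the insert, but no such site is annotated in the feature table.

The record gives the purpose only as the GST-Las17 (300–422) RR(319,322)AA fusion. Such a construct suits recombinant production and glutathione-affinity purification of the mutant fragment, for example for comparison with a wild-type equivalent in vitro, but the specific assays are not stated.
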