Features (pLannotate 1.2.2; 17 found; start..end, strand, type, name):
    184..212     +  promoter       tac promoter: strong E. coli promoter; hybrid between the trp and lac UV5 promoters
    220..236     +  protein_bind   lac operator: The lac repressor binds to the lac operator to inhibit transcription in E. coli. This inhibition can be relieved by adding lactose or isopropyl-β-D-thiogalactopyranoside (IPTG). lac repressor encoded by lacI
    259..912     +  CDS            GST26_SCHJA: Experimental evidence at protein level: Swiss-Prot protein existence level 1. GST isoenzymes appear to play a central role in the parasite detoxification system. Other functions are also suspected including a role in increasing the solubility of haematin in the parasite gut. From Schistosoma japonicum (Blood fluke).
    952..1332    +  CDS            LAS17 (fragment): LAS17_YEAST - Experimental evidence at protein level: Swiss-Prot protein existence level 1. From Saccharomyces cerevisiae (strain ATCC 204508 / S288c) (Baker's yeast).
   1353..1392    +  CDS            rop (fragment): Rop protein, which maintains plasmids at low copy number; rop
   1494..1534    +  misc_feature   bom (fragment): basis of mobility region from pBR322
   1639..1743    +  promoter       AmpR promoter: bla
   1744..2604    +  CDS            AmpR: β-lactamase; bla; confers resistance to ampicillin, carbenicillin, and related antibiotics
   2775..3363    +  rep_origin     ori: high-copy-number ColE1/pMB1/pBR322/pUC origin of replication
   3549..3600    -  misc_feature   bom (fragment): basis of mobility region from pBR322
   3607..3684    +  promoter       lacI promoter: lacI
   3685..4767    +  CDS            lacI: lac repressor; lacI; The lac repressor binds to the lac operator to inhibit transcription in E. coli. This inhibition can be relieved by adding lactose or isopropyl-β-D-thiogalactopyranoside (IPTG).
   4780..4801    +  protein_bind   CAP binding site: CAP binding activates transcription in the presence of cAMP. E. coli catabolite activator protein
   4816..4846    +  promoter       lac promoter: promoter for the E. coli lac operon
   4854..4870    +  protein_bind   lac operator: The lac repressor binds to the lac operator to inhibit transcription in E. coli. This inhibition can be relieved by adding lactose or isopropyl-β-D-thiogalactopyranoside (IPTG). lac repressor encoded by lacI
   4890..5063    +  CDS            lacZα: LacZα fragment of β-galactosidase; lacZ fragment
   5327..108     -  CDS            yciV (fragment) (across the origin): RNAAM_ECOLI - Also known as trpH From Escherichia coli (strain K12).
>Addgene plasmid #239372 | PKA1336 | addgene full sequence | sequence record 478754 | Addgene NGS Result
TAGCTTATCGACTGCACGGTGCACCAATGCTTCTGGCGTCAGGCAGCCATCGGAAGCTGTGGTATGGCTG
TGCAGGTCGTAAATCACTGCATAATTCGTGTCGCTCAAGGCGCACTCCCGTTCTGGATAATGTTTTTTGC
GCCGACATCATAACGGTTCTGGCAAATATTCTGAAATGAGCTGTTGACAATTAATCATCGGCTCGTATAA
TGTGTGGAATTGTGAGCGGATAACAATTTCACACAGGAAACAGTATTCATGTCCCCTATACTAGGTTATT
GGAAAATTAAGGGCCTTGTGCAACCCACTCGACTTCTTTTGGAATATCTTGAAGAAAAATATGAAGAGCA
TTTGTATGAGCGCGATGAAGGTGATAAATGGCGAAACAAAAAGTTTGAATTGGGTTTGGAGTTTCCCAAT
CTTCCTTATTATATTGATGGTGATGTTAAATTAACACAGTCTATGGCCATCATACGTTATATAGCTGACA
AGCACAACATGTTGGGTGGTTGTCCAAAAGAGCGTGCAGAGATTTCAATGCTTGAAGGAGCGGTTTTGGA
TATTAGATACGGTGTTTCGAGAATTGCATATAGTAAAGACTTTGAAACTCTCAAAGTTGATTTTCTTAGC
AAGCTACCTGAAATGCTGAAAATGTTCGAAGATCGTTTATGTCATAAAACATATTTAAATGGTGATCATG
TAACCCATCCTGACTTCATGTTGTATGACGCTCTTGATGTTGTTTTATACATGGACCCAATGTGCCTGGA
TGCGTTCCCAAAATTAGTTTGTTTTAAAAAACGTATTGAAGCTATCCCACAAATTGATAAGTACTTGAAA
TCCAGCAAGTATATAGCATGGCCTTTGCAGGGCTGGCAAGCCACGTTTGGTGGTGGCGACCATCCTCCAA
AATCGGATCTGGAAGTTCTGTTCCAGGGGCCCCTGGGATCCGCTCCTTCAATGGGCATACCACAGCAGAA
TAGGCCCCTTCCACAGTTGCCTAACGCGAATAATGCGCCTGTGCCACCTCCTCCGCCAATGCGTACCACT
ACTGAAGGTTCAGGTGTTCGCCTACCTGCTCCTCCACCTCCGCCAAGGCGTGGGCCAGCACCACCGCCTC
CACCACATAGGCACGTAACCAGTAATACCCTGAATTCTGCCGGTGGAAATAGCCTCCTTCCACAGGCCAC
TGGAAGAAGAGGGCCAGCACCACCACCTCCTCCAAGAGCATCTCGCCCCACACCAAACGTTACGATGCAA
CAAAATCCACAACAGTACAATAATTCTAACCGCCCCTTTGGATATCAGACAAATAGCTAACTCGAGCGGC
CGCATCGTGACTGACTGACGATCTGCCTCGCGCGTTTCGGTGATGACGGTGAAAACCTCTGACACATGCA
GCTCCCGGAGACGGTCACAGCTTGTCTGTAAGCGGATGCCGGGAGCAGACAAGCCCGTCAGGGCGCGTCA
GCGGGTGTTGGCGGGTGTCGGGGCGCAGCCATGACCCAGTCACGTAGCGATAGCGGAGTGTATAATTCTT
GAAGACGAAAGGGCCTCGTGATACGCCTATTTTTATAGGTTAATGTCATGATAATAATGGTTTCTTAGAC
GTCAGGTGGCACTTTTCGGGGAAATGTGCGCGGAACCCCTATTTGTTTATTTTTCTAAATACATTCAAAT
ATGTATCCGCTCATGAGACAATAACCCTGATAAATGCTTCAATAATATTGAAAAAGGAAGAGTATGAGTA
TTCAACATTTCCGTGTCGCCCTTATTCCCTTTTTTGCGGCATTTTGCCTTCCTGTTTTTGCTCACCCAGA
AACGCTGGTGAAAGTAAAAGATGCTGAAGATCAGTTGGGTGCACGAGTGGGTTACATCGAACTGGATCTC
AACAGCGGTAAGATCCTTGAGAGTTTTCGCCCCGAAGAACGTTTTCCAATGATGAGCACTTTTAAAGTTC
TGCTATGTGGCGCGGTATTATCCCGTGTTGACGCCGGGCAAGAGCAACTCGGTCGCCGCATACACTATTC
TCAGAATGACTTGGTTGAGTACTCACCAGTCACAGAAAAGCATCTTACGGATGGCATGACAGTAAGAGAA
TTATGCAGTGCTGCCATAACCATGAGTGATAACACTGCGGCCAACTTACTTCTGACAACGATCGGAGGAC
CGAAGGAGCTAACCGCTTTTTTGCACAACATGGGGGATCATGTAACTCGCCTTGATCGTTGGGAACCGGA
GCTGAATGAAGCCATACCAAACGACGAGCGTGACACCACGATGCCTGCAGCAATGGCAACAACGTTGCGC
AAACTATTAACTGGCGAACTACTTACTCTAGCTTCCCGGCAACAATTAATAGACTGGATGGAGGCGGATA
AAGTTGCAGGACCACTTCTGCGCTCGGCCCTTCCGGCTGGCTGGTTTATTGCTGATAAATCTGGAGCCGG
TGAGCGTGGGTCTCGCGGTATCATTGCAGCACTGGGGCCAGATGGTAAGCCCTCCCGTATCGTAGTTATC
TACACGACGGGGAGTCAGGCAACTATGGATGAACGAAATAGACAGATCGCTGAGATAGGTGCCTCACTGA
TTAAGCATTGGTAACTGTCAGACCAAGTTTACTCATATATACTTTAGATTGATTTAAAACTTCATTTTTA
ATTTAAAAGGATCTAGGTGAAGATCCTTTTTGATAATCTCATGACCAAAATCCCTTAACGTGAGTTTTCG
TTCCACTGAGCGTCAGACCCCGTAGAAAAGATCAAAGGATCTTCTTGAGATCCTTTTTTTCTGCGCGTAA
TCTGCTGCTTGCAAACAAAAAAACCACCGCTACCAGCGGTGGTTTGTTTGCCGGATCAAGAGCTACCAAC
TCTTTTTCCGAAGGTAACTGGCTTCAGCAGAGCGCAGATACCAAATACTGTCCTTCTAGTGTAGCCGTAG
TTAGGCCACCACTTCAAGAACTCTGTAGCACCGCCTACATACCTCGCTCTGCTAATCCTGTTACCAGTGG
CTGCTGCCAGTGGCGATAAGTCGTGTCTTACCGGGTTGGACTCAAGACGATAGTTACCGGATAAGGCGCA
GCGGTCGGGCTGAACGGGGGGTTCGTGCACACAGCCCAGCTTGGAGCGAACGACCTACACCGAACTGAGA
TACCTACAGCGTGAGCTATGAGAAAGCGCCACGCTTCCCGAAGGGAGAAAGGCGGACAGGTATCCGGTAA
GCGGCAGGGTCGGAACAGGAGAGCGCACGAGGGAGCTTCCAGGGGGAAACGCCTGGTATCTTTATAGTCC
TGTCGGGTTTCGCCACCTCTGACTTGAGCGTCGATTTTTGTGATGCTCGTCAGGGGGGCGGAGCCTATGG
AAAAACGCCAGCAACGCGGCCTTTTTACGGTTCCTGGCCTTTTGCTGGCCTTTTGCTCACATGTTCTTTC
CTGCGTTATCCCCTGATTCTGTGGATAACCGTATTACCGCCTTTGAGTGAGCTGATACCGCTCGCCGCAG
CCGAACGACCGAGCGCAGCGAGTCAGTGAGCGAGGAAGCGGAAGAGCGCCTGATGCGGTATTTTCTCCTT
ACGCATCTGTGCGGTATTTCACACCGCATAAATTCCGACACCATCGAATGGCGCAAAACCTTTCGCGGTA
TGGCATGATAGCGCCCGGAAGAGAGTCAATTCAGGGTGGTGAATGTGAAACCAGTAACGTTATACGATGT
CGCAGAGTATGCCGGTGTCTCTTATCAGACCGTTTCCCGCGTGGTGAACCAGGCCAGCCACGTTTCTGCG
AAAACGCGGGAAAAAGTGGAAGCGGCGATGGCGGAGCTGAATTACATTCCCAACCGCGTGGCACAACAAC
TGGCGGGCAAACAGTCGTTGCTGATTGGCGTTGCCACCTCCAGTCTGGCCCTGCACGCGCCGTCGCAAAT
TGTCGCGGCGATTAAATCTCGCGCCGATCAACTGGGTGCCAGCGTGGTGGTGTCGATGGTAGAACGAAGC
GGCGTCGAAGCCTGTAAAGCGGCGGTGCACAATCTTCTCGCGCAACGCGTCAGTGGGCTGATCATTAACT
ATCCGCTGGATGACCAGGATGCCATTGCTGTGGAAGCTGCCTGCACTAATGTTCCGGCGTTATTTCTTGA
TGTCTCTGACCAGACACCCATCAACAGTATTATTTTCTCCCATGAAGACGGTACGCGACTGGGCGTGGAG
CATCTGGTCGCATTGGGTCACCAGCAAATCGCGCTGTTAGCGGGCCCATTAAGTTCTGTCTCGGCGCGTC
TGCGTCTGGCTGGCTGGCATAAATATCTCACTCGCAATCAAATTCAGCCGATAGCGGAACGGGAAGGCGA
CTGGAGTGCCATGTCCGGTTTTCAACAAACCATGCAAATGCTGAATGAGGGCATCGTTCCCACTGCGATG
CTGGTTGCCAACGATCAGATGGCGCTGGGCGCAATGCGCGCCATTACCGAGTCCGGGCTGCGCGTTGGTG
CGGATATCTCGGTAGTGGGATACGACGATACCGAAGACAGCTCATGTTATATCCCGCCGTTAACCACCAT
CAAACAGGATTTTCGCCTGCTGGGGCAAACCAGCGTGGACCGCTTGCTGCAACTCTCTCAGGGCCAGGCG
GTGAAGGGCAATCAGCTGTTGCCCGTCTCACTGGTGAAAAGAAAAACCACGCTAGCGCCCAATACGCAAA
CCGCCTCTCCCCGCGCGTTGGCCGATTCATTAATGCAGCTGGCACGACAGGTTTCCCGACTGGAAAGCGG
GCAGTGAGCGCAACGCAATTAATGTAAGTTAGCTCACTCATTAGGCACCCCAGGCTTTACACTTTATGCT
TCCGGCTCGTATGTTGTGTGGAATTGTGAGCGGATAACAATTTCACACAGGAAACAGCTATGACCATGAT
TACGGATTCACTGGCCGTCGTTTTACAACGTCGTGACTGGGAAAACCCTGGCGTTACCCAACTTAATCGC
CTTGCAGCACATCCCCCTTTCGCCAGCTGGCGTAATAGCGAAGAGGCCCGCACCGATCGCCCTTCCCAAC
AGTTGCGCAGCCTGAATGGCGAATGGCGCTTTGCCTGGTTTCCGGCACCAGAAGCGGTGCCGGAAAGCTG
GCTGGAGTGCGATCTTCCTGAGGCCGATACTGTCGTCGTCCCCTCAAACTGGCAGATGCACGGTTACGAT
GCGCCCATCTACACCAACGTGACCTATCCCATTACGGTCAATCCGCCGTTTGTTCCCACGGAGAATCCGA
CGGGTTGTTACTCGCTCACATTTAATGTTGATGAAAGCTGGCTACAGGAAGGCCAGACGCGAATTATTTT
TGATGGCGTTGGAAT
